>Addgene plasmid | pCAG-roxSTOProx-ZsGreen | analyzer sequence | sequence record 77892
CCGGATTCGACATTGATTATTGACTAGTTATTAATAGTAATCAATTACGGGGTCATTAGTTCATAGCCCA
TATATGGAGTTCCGCGTTACATAACTTACGGTAAATGGCCCGCCTGGCTGACCGCCCAACGACCCCCGCC
CATTGACGTCAATAATGACGTATGTTCCCATAGTAACGCCAATAGGGACTTTCCATTGACGTCAATGGGT
GGAGTATTTACGGTAAACTGCCCACTTGGCAGTACATCAAGTGTATCATATGCCAAGTACGCCCCCTATT
GACGTCAATGACGGTAAATGGCCCGCCTGGCATTATGCCCAGTACATGACCTTATGGGACTTTCCTACTT
GGCAGTACATCTACGTATTAGTCATCGCTATTACCATGGTCGAGGTGAGCCCCACGTTCTGCTTCACTCT
CCCCATCTCCCCCCCCTCCCCACCCCCAATTTTGTATTTATTTATTTTTTAATTATTTTGTGCAGCGATG
GGGGCGGGGGGGGGGGGGGGGCGCGCGCCAGGCGGGGCGGGGCGGGGCGAGGGGCGGGGCGGGGCGAGGC
GGAGAGGTGCGGCGGCAGCCAATCAGAGCGGCGCGCTCCGAAAGTTTCCTTTTATGGCGAGGCGGCGGCG
GCGGCGGCCCTATAAAAAGCGAAGCGCGCGGCGGGCGGGAGTCGCTGCGTTGCCTTCGCCCCGTGCCCCG
CTCCGCGCCGCCTCGCGCCGCCCGCCCCGGCTCTGACTGACCGCGTTACTCCCACAGGTGAGCGGGCGGG
ACGGCCCTTCTCCTCCGGGCTGTAATTAGCGCTTGGTTTAATGACGGCTCGTTTCTTTTCTGTGGCTGCG
TGAAAGCCTTAAAGGGCTCCGGGAGGGCCCTTTGTGCGGGGGGGAGCGGCTCGGGGGGTGCGTGCGTGTG
TGTGTGCGTGGGGAGCGCCGCGTGCGGCCCGCGCTGCCCGGCGGCTGTGAGCGCTGCGGGCGCGGCGCGG
GGCTTTGTGCGCTCCGCGTGTGCGCGAGGGGAGCGCGGCCGGGGGCGGTGCCCCGCGGTGCGGGGGGGCT
GCGAGGGGAACAAAGGCTGCGTGCGGGGTGTGTGCGTGGGGGGGTGAGCAGGGGGTGTGGGCGCGGCGGT
CGGGCTGTAACCCCCCCCTGCACCCCCCTCCCCGAGTTGCTGAGCACGGCCCGGCTTCGGGTGCGGGGCT
CCGTGCGGGGCGTGGCGCGGGGCTCGCCGTGCCGGGCGGGGGGTGGCGGCAGGTGGGGGTGCCGGGCGGG
GCGGGGCCGCCTCGGGCCGGGGAGGGCTCGGGGGAGGGGCGCGGCGGCCCCGGAGCGCCGGCGGCTGTCG
AGGCGCGGCGAGCCGCAGCCATTGCCTTTTATGGTAATCGTGCGAGAGGGCGCAGGGACTTCCTTTGTCC
CAAATCTGGCGGAGCCGAAATCTGGGAGGCGCCGCCGCACCCCCTCTAGCGGGCGCGGGCGAAGCGGTGC
GGCGCCGGCAGGAAGGAAATGGGCGGGGAGGGCCTTCGTGCGTCGCCGCGCCGCCGTCCCCTTCTCCATC
TCCAGCCTCGGGGCTGCCGCAGGGGGACGGCTGCCTTCGGGGGGGACGGGGCAGGGCGGGGTTCGGCTTC
TGGCGTGTGACCGGCGGCTCTAGAGCCTCTGCTAACCATGTTCATGCCTTCTTCTTTTTCCTACAGATCC
TTAATTAATAATACGACTCACTATAGGGGGTCGACCCGCCACCTAACTTTAAATAATTGGCATTATTTAA
AGTTATCGCGATGAATAAATGAAAGCTTGCAGATCTGCGACTCTAGAGGATCTGCGACTCTAGAGGATCA
TAATCAGCCATACCACATTTGTAGAGGTTTTACTTGCTTTAAAAAACCTCCCACACCTCCCCCTGAACCT
GAAACATAAAATGAATGCAATTGTTGTTGTTAACTTGTTTATTGCAGCTTATAATGGTTACAAATAAAGC
AATAGCATCACAAATTTCACAAATAAAGCATTTTTTTCACTGCATTCTAGTTGTGGTTTGTCCAAACTCA
TCAATGTATCTTATCATGTCTGGATCTGCGACTCTAGAGGATCATAATCAGCCATACCACATTTGTAGAG
GTTTTACTTGCTTTAAAAAACCTCCCACACCTCCCCCTGAACCTGAAACATAAAATGAATGCAATTGTTG
TTGTTAACTTGTTTATTGCAGCTTATAATGGTTACAAATAAAGCAATAGCATCACAAATTTCACAAATAA
AGCATTTTTTTCACTGCATTCTAGTTGTGGTTTGTCCAAACTCATCAATGTATCTTATCATGTCTGGATC
TGCGACTCTAGAGGATCATAATCAGCCATACCACATTTGTAGAGGTTTTACTTGCTTTAAAAAACCTCCC
ACACCTCCCCCTGAACCTGAAACATAAAATGAATGCAATTGTTGTTGTTAACTTGTTTATTGCAGCTTAT
AATGGTTACAAATAAAGCAATAGCATCACAAATTTCACAAATAAAGCATTTTTTTCACTGCATTCTAGTT
GTGGTTTGTCCAAACTCATCAATGTATCTTATCATGTCTGGATCCCCATCAAGCTGATCCGGAACCCTTA
ATTAACTTTAAATAATTGGCATTATTTAAAGTTAGGCAGCCGCCACCATGGCCCAGTCCAAGCACGGCCT
GACCAAGGAGATGACCATGAAGTACCGCATGGAGGGCTGCGTGGACGGCCACAAGTTCGTGATCACCGGC
GAGGGCATCGGCTACCCCTTCAAGGGCAAGCAGGCCATCAACCTGTGCGTGGTGGAGGGCGGCCCCTTGC
CCTTCGCCGAGGACATCTTGTCCGCCGCCTTCATGTACGGCAACCGCGTGTTCACCGAGTACCCCCAGGA
CATCGTCGACTACTTCAAGAACTCCTGCCCCGCCGGCTACACCTGGGACCGCTCCTTCCTGTTCGAGGAC
GGCGCCGTGTGCATCTGCAACGCCGACATCACCGTGAGCGTGGAGGAGAACTGCATGTACCACGAGTCCA
AGTTCTACGGCGTGAACTTCCCCGCCGACGGCCCCGTGATGAAGAAGATGACCGACAACTGGGAGCCCTC
CTGCGAGAAGATCATCCCCGTGCCCAAGCAGGGCATCTTGAAGGGCGACGTGAGCATGTACCTGCTGCTG
AAGGACGGTGGCCGCTTGCGCTGCCAGTTCGACACCGTGTACAAGGCCAAGTCCGTGCCCCGCAAGATGC
CCGACTGGCACTTCATCCAGCACAAGCTGACCCGCGAGGACCGCAGCGACGCCAAGAACCAGAAGTGGCA
CCTGACCGAGCACGCCATCGCCTCCGGCTCCGCCTTGCCCTGAACCGAGCTCGCTGATCAGCCTCGACTG
TGCCTTCTAGTTGCCAGCCATCTGTTGTTTGCCCCTCCCCCGTGCCTTCCTTGACCCTGGAAGGTGCCAC
TCCCACTGTCCTTTCCTAATAAAATGAGGAAATTGCATCGCATTGTCTGAGTAGGTGTCATTCTATTCTG
GGGGGTGGGGTGGGGCAGGACAGCAAGGGGGAGGATTGGGAAGACAATAGCAGGCATGCTGGGGATGCGG
TGGGCTCTATGGCTTCTGAGGCGGAAAGAACCAGCTGGGGCTCGAGATCCACTAGTTCTAGCCTCGAGGC
TAGAGCGGCCGCCACTGGCCGTCGTTTTACAACGTCGTGACTGGGAAAACCCTGGCGTTACCCAACTTAA
TCGCCTTGCAGCACATCCCCCTTTCGCCAGCTGGCGTAATAGCGAAGAGGCCCGCACCGATCGCCCTTCC
CAACAGTTGCGCAGCCTGAATGGCGAATGGG
[124 nt withheld, positions 3812-3935]
C
[91 nt withheld, positions 3937-4027]
A
[49 nt withheld, positions 4029-4077]
CCTTTGACGTTGGAGTCCACGTTCTTT
[37 nt withheld, positions 4105-4141]
ACCCTATCTCGGTCTATTCTTTTGATTTATAAGGGATTTTGCCGATTTCGGCCTATTGGTTAAAAAATGA
GCTGATTTAACAAAAATTTAACGCGAATTTTAACAAAATATTAACGCTTACAATTTAGGTGGCACTTTTC
GGGGAAATGTGCGCGGAACCCCTATTTGTTTATTTTTCTAAATACATTCAAATATGTATCCGCTCATGAG
ACAATAACCCTGATAAATGCTTCAATAATATTGAAAAAGGAAGAGTATGAGTATTCAACATTTCCGTGTC
GCCCTTATTCCCTTTTTTGCGGCATTTTGCCTTCCTGTTTTTGCTCACCCAGAAACGCTGGTGAAAGTAA
AAGATGCTGAAGATCAGTTGGGTGCACGAGTGGGTTACATCGAACTGGATCTCAACAGCGGTAAGATCCT
TGAGAGTTTTCGCCCCGAAGAACGTTTTCCAATGATGAGCACTTTTAAAGTTCTGCTATGTGGCGCGGTA
TTATCCCGTATTGACGCCGGGCAAGAGCAACTCGGTCGCCGCATACACTATTCTCAGAATGACTTGGTTG
AGTACTCACCAGTCACAGAAAAGCATCTTACGGATGGCATGACAGTAAGAGAATTATGCAGTGCTGCCAT
AACCATGAGTGATAACACTGCGGCCAACTTACTTCTGACAACGATCGGAGGACCGAAGGAGCTAACCGCT
TTTTTGCACAACATGGGGGATCATGTAACTCGCCTTGATCGTTGGGAACCGGAGCTGAATGAAGCCATAC
CAAACGACGAGCGTGACACCACGATGCCTGTAGCAATGGCAACAACGTTGCGCAAACTATTAACTGGCGA
ACTACTTACTCTAGCTTCCCGGCAACAATTAATAGACTGGATGGAGGCGGATAAAGTTGCAGGACCACTT
CTGCGCTCGGCCCTTCCGGCTGGCTGGTTTATTGCTGATAAATCTGGAGCCGGTGAGCGTGGGTCTCGCG
GTATCATTGCAGCACTGGGGCCAGATGGTAAGCCCTCCCGTATCGTAGTTATCTACACGACGGGGAGTCA
GGCAACTATGGATGAACGAAATAGACAGATCGCTGAGATAGGTGCCTCACTGATTAAGCATTGGTAACTG
TCAGACCAAGTTTACTCATATATACTTTAGATTGATTTAAAACTTCATTTTTAATTTAAAAGGATCTAGG
TGAAGATCCTTTTTGATAATCTCATGACCAAAATCCCTTAACGTGAGTTTTCGTTCCACTGAGCGTCAGA
CCCCGTAGAAAAGATCAAAGGATCTTCTTGAGATCCTTTTTTTCTGCGCGTAATCTGCTGCTTGCAAACA
AAAAAACCACCGCTACCAGCGGTGGTTTGTTTGCCGGATCAAGAGCTACCAACTCTTTTTCCGAAGGTAA
CTGGCTTCAGCAGAGCGCAGATACCAAATACTGTCCTTCTAGTGTAGCCGTAGTTAGGCCACCACTTCAA
GAACTCTGTAGCACCGCCTACATACCTCGCTCTGCTAATCCTGTTACCAGTGGCTGCTGCCAGTGGCGAT
AAGTCGTGTCTTACCGGGTTGGACTCAAGACGATAGTTACCGGATAAGGCGCAGCGGTCGGGCTGAACGG
GGGGTTCGTGCACACAGCCCAGCTTGGAGCGAACGACCTACACCGAACTGAGATACCTACAGCGTGAGCT
ATGAGAAAGCGCCACGCTTCCCGAAGGGAGAAAGGCGGACAGGTATCCGGTAAGCGGCAGGGTCGGAACA
GGAGAGCGCACGAGGGAGCTTCCAGGGGGAAACGCCTGGTATCTTTATAGTCCTGTCGGGTTTCGCCACC
TCTGACTTGAGCGTCGATTTTTGTGATGCTCGTCAGGGGGGCGGAGCCTATGGAAAAACGCCAGCAACGC
GGCCTTTTTACGGTTCCTGGCCTTTTGCTGGCCTTTTGCTCACATGTTCTTTCCTGCGTTATCCCCTGAT
TCTGTGGATAACCGTATTACCGCCTTTGAGTGAGCTGATACCGCTCGCCGCAGCCGAACGACCGAGCGCA
GCGAGTCAGTGAGCGAGGAAGCGGAAGAGCGCCCAATACGCAAACCGCCTCTCCCCGCGCGTTGGCCGAT
TCATTAATGCAGCTGGCACGACAGGTTTCCCGACTGGAAAGCGGGCAGTGAGCGCAACGCAATTAATGTG
AGTTAGCTCACTCATTAGGCACCCCAGGCTTTACACTTTATGCTTCCGGCTCGTATGTTGTGTGGAATTG
TGAGCGGATAACAATTTCACACAGGAAACAGCTATGACCATGAGGCGCG
Features (pLannotate 1.2.2; 22 found; start..end, strand, type, name):
      9..388     +  enhancer       CMV enhancer: human cytomegalovirus immediate early enhancer
    390..667     +  promoter       chicken β-actin promoter: No description available
    668..1676    +  intron         chimeric intron: chimera between introns from chicken β-actin and rabbit β-globin
   1689..1707    +  promoter       T7 promoter: promoter for bacteriophage T7 RNA polymerase
   1816..1899    +  CDS            large T antigen (fragment): large T antigen from SV40 (simian virus 40)
   1922..2056    +  polyA_signal   SV40 poly(A) signal: SV40 polyadenylation signal
   2070..2153    +  CDS            large T antigen (fragment): large T antigen from SV40 (simian virus 40)
   2176..2310    +  polyA_signal   SV40 poly(A) signal: SV40 polyadenylation signal
   2324..2407    +  CDS            large T antigen (fragment): large T antigen from SV40 (simian virus 40)
   2430..2564    +  polyA_signal   SV40 poly(A) signal: SV40 polyadenylation signal
   2638..3333    +  CDS            ZsGreen1: Zoanthus green fluorescent protein mammalian codon-optimized
   3358..3582    +  polyA_signal   bGH poly(A) signal: bovine growth hormone polyadenylation signal
   3586..3607    +  promoter       SV40 promoter (fragment): SV40 enhancer and early promoter
   3653..3807    +  CDS            lacZα (fragment): LacZα fragment of β-galactosidase; lacZ fragment
   3812..4240    +  rep_origin     f1 ori (sequence partly withheld): f1 bacteriophage origin of replication; arrow indicates direction of (+) strand synthesis
   4293..4397    +  promoter       AmpR promoter: bla
   4398..5258    +  CDS            AmpR: β-lactamase; bla; confers resistance to ampicillin, carbenicillin, and related antibiotics
   5429..6017    +  rep_origin     ori: high-copy-number ColE1/pMB1/pBR322/pUC origin of replication
   6200..6292    +  CDS            lacI (fragment): lac repressor; lacI; The lac repressor binds to the lac operator to inhibit transcription in E. coli. This inhibition can be relieved by adding lactose or isopropyl-β-D-thiogalactopyranoside (IPTG).
   6305..6326    +  protein_bind   CAP binding site: CAP binding activates transcription in the presence of cAMP. E. coli catabolite activator protein
   6341..6371    +  promoter       lac promoter: promoter for the E. coli lac operon
   6379..6395    +  protein_bind   lac operator: The lac repressor binds to the lac operator to inhibit transcription in E. coli. This inhibition can be relieved by adding lactose or isopropyl-β-D-thiogalactopyranoside (IPTG). lac repressor encoded by lacI
